Addgene plasmid #183868: pODN-mR2-ACTB
Purpose: Repair template for the N-terminal tagging of beta-actin with mRuby2 in human cells using CRISPR/Cas9.
Depositing lab: Alisa Piekny. Publication: Cytokinetic diversity in mammalian cells is revealed by the characterization of endogenous anillin, Ect2 and RhoA. Husser MC, Ozugergin I, Resta T, Martin VJJ, Piekny AJ. Open Biol. 2022 Nov;12(11):220247. doi: 10.1098/rsob.220247. Epub 2022 Nov 23. PubMed 36416720.
Backbone
  Vector backbone: pJET1.2
  Backbone manufacturer: Thermo Fischer Scientific
  Backbone size w/o insert (bp): 2974
  Total vector size (bp): 5750
  Vector type: Mammalian Expression, CRISPR ; Donor template
Growth in bacteria
  Bacterial resistance: Ampicillin, 100 μg/mL
  Growth temperature: 37°C
  Growth strain: DH5alpha
  Copy number: High Copy
Gene/Insert
  Gene/Insert name: ACTB homology arms with mRuby2-linker (alt name: Actin beta)
  Species: H. sapiens (human)
  Insert size (bp): 2726
  Mutation: Homology arms contain point mutations to remove the sgRNA target site
  Entrez Gene: ACTB (a.k.a. BKRNS, BNS, BRWS1, CSMH, DDS1, PS1TP5BP1, THC8)
  Tag / fusion protein: mRuby2-linker (N terminal on insert)
  Cloning method: Unknown
  Sequencing primers: 5′ CAACTGCTTTAACACTTGTGCCTG; 3′ GTTCCTGATGAGGTGGTTAGCATAG
Terms and licenses: Academic/Nonprofit Terms; Industry Terms: Not Available to Industry
How to cite: pODN-mR2-ACTB was a gift from Alisa Piekny (Addgene plasmid # 183868 ; http://n2t.net/addgene:183868 ; RRID:Addgene_183868)
