[The description below was written by a language model from this plasmid's Addgene catalogue record and pLannotate feature annotations shown in this document.]
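Description:
pODN-mR2-ACTB is a homology-directed repair donor plasmid for tagging the endogenous human beta-actin gene (ACTB) at its N-terminus with the red fluorescent protein mRuby2 by CRISPR/Cas9 genome editing. It is built on the pJET1.2 cloning backbone and totals 5,750 bp. It is propagated in E. coli at high copy through a ColE1/pUC-type origin and selected with ampicillin via the β-lactamase gene and its native promoter. The remaining backbone annotations are standard pJET1.2 elements. These include a T7 promoter next to the cloning site, a lac UV5 promoter with a CAP binding site, and small lacI and lacZα remnants. There is also a fragment of the eco47IR restriction endonuclease gene, the positive-selection marker of this backbone that is disrupted when an insert is ligated in.

The insert of roughly 2.7 kb consists of human ACTB genomic homology arms flanking an mRuby2-linker cassette. In the feature table, about 1 kb of unannotated sequence lies upstream of the mRuby2 coding sequence and presumably corresponds to the 5′ arm. Downstream of mRuby2, a short gap consistent with the linker is followed by several discontinuous actin-matching segments. The annotation software assigned these to bovine, plant and insect actins, which reflects the strong conservation of actin. They most likely represent exons of the human gene separated by introns within the 3′ arm. The arms carry point mutations that destroy the sgRNA target site, so Cas9 cannot cut the donor or re-cut the edited allele. No mammalian promoter is annotated, in keeping with a design in which the fusion is expressed from the native ACTB locus after integration. The tagged cells allow live imaging of beta-actin at endogenous expression levels, and the associated study examined cytokinesis proteins in mammalian cells.
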