Features (pLannotate 1.2.2; 13 found; start..end, strand, type, name):
    171..1031    -  CDS            AmpR: β-lactamase; bla; confers resistance to ampicillin, carbenicillin, and related antibiotics
   1032..1136    -  promoter       AmpR promoter: bla
   1528..1546    +  promoter       T7 promoter: promoter for bacteriophage T7 RNA polymerase
   1595..1629    -  CDS            lacZα (fragment): LacZα fragment of β-galactosidase; lacZ fragment
   2642..3352    +  CDS            mRuby2: mRuby2 is a basic (constitutively fluorescent) red fluorescent protein published in 2012, derived from Entacmaea quadricolor. It has moderate acid sensitivity.
   3368..3544    +  CDS            ACTB (fragment): ACTB_BOVIN - Experimental evidence at protein level: Swiss-Prot protein existence level 1. Actin is a highly conserved protein that polymerizes to produce filaments that form cross-linked networks in the cytoplasm of cells. Actin exists in both monomeric (G-actin) and polymeric (F-actin) forms, both forms playing key functions, such as cell motility and contraction. In addition to their role in the cytoplasmic cytoskeleton, G- and F-actin also localize in the nucleus, and regulate gene transcription and motility and repair of damaged DNA. From Bos taurus (Bovine).
   3706..3840    +  CDS            ACT1_PSEMZ: Experimental evidence at protein level: Swiss-Prot protein existence level 1. Actins are highly conserved proteins that are involved in various types of cell motility and are ubiquitously expressed in all eukaryotic cells. Essential component of cell cytoskeleton; plays an important role in cytoplasmic streaming, cell shape determination, cell division, organelle movement and extension growth (By similarity). From Pseudotsuga menziesii (Douglas-fir) (Abies menziesii).
   4303..4368    +  CDS            ACT_SPOLI (fragment): Experimental evidence at transcript level: Swiss-Prot protein existence level 2. Actins are highly conserved proteins that are involved in various types of cell motility and are ubiquitously expressed in all eukaryotic cells. From Spodoptera littoralis (Egyptian cotton leafworm).
   4372..4752    -  CDS            eco47IR (fragment): T2E7_ECOLX - Protein predicted: Swiss-Prot protein existence level 4. Recognizes the double-stranded sequence GGWCC and cleaves after G-1. From Escherichia coli.
   4805..4835    -  promoter       lac UV5 promoter: E. coli lac promoter with an "up" mutation
   4850..4871    -  protein_bind   CAP binding site: CAP binding activates transcription in the presence of cAMP. E. coli catabolite activator protein
   4896..4979    -  CDS            lacI (fragment): lac repressor; lacI; The lac repressor binds to the lac operator to inhibit transcription in E. coli. This inhibition can be relieved by adding lactose or isopropyl-β-D-thiogalactopyranoside (IPTG).
   5162..5750    -  rep_origin     ori: high-copy-number ColE1/pMB1/pBR322/pUC origin of replication
>Addgene plasmid #183868 | pODN-mR2-ACTB | addgene full sequence | sequence record 362451 | Addgene NGS Result
GAAGATCCTTTGATCTTTTCTACGGGGTCTGACGCTCAGTGGAACGAAAACTCACGTTAAGGGATTTTGG
TCATGAGATTATCAAAAAGGATCTTCACCTAGATCCTTTTAAATTAAAAATGAAGTTTTAAATCAATCTA
AAGTATATATGAGTAAACTTGGTCTGACAGTTACCAATGCTTAATCAGTGAGGCACCTATCTCAGCGATC
TGTCTATTTCGTTCATCCATAGTTGCCTGACTCCCCGTCGTGTAGATAACTACGATACGGGAGGGCTTAC
CATCTGGCCCCAGTGCTGCAATGATACCGCGAGACCCACGCTCACCGGCTCCAGATTTATCAGCAATAAA
CCAGCCAGCCGGAAGGGCCGAGCGCAGAAGTGGTCCTGCAACTTTATCCGCCTCCATCCAGTCTATTAAT
TGTTGCCGGGAAGCTAGAGTAAGTAGTTCGCCAGTTAATAGTTTGCGCAACGTTGTTGCCATTGCTACAG
GCATCGTGGTGTCACGCTCGTCGTTTGGTATGGCTTCATTCAGCTCCGGTTCCCAACGATCAAGGCGAGT
TACATGATCCCCCATGTTGTGCAAAAAAGCGGTTAGCTCCTTCGGTCCTCCGATCGTTGTCAGAAGTAAG
TTGGCCGCAGTGTTATCACTCATGGTTATGGCAGCACTGCATAATTCTCTTACTGTCATGCCATCCGTAA
GATGCTTTTCTGTGACTGGTGAGTACTCAACCAAGTCATTCTGAGAATAGTGTATGCGGCGACCGAGTTG
CTCTTGCCCGGCGTCAATACGGGATAATACCGCGCCACATAGCAGAACTTTAAAAGTGCTCATCATTGGA
AAACGTTCTTCGGGGCGAAAACTCTCAAGGATCTTACCGCTGTTGAGATCCAGTTCGATGTAACCCACTC
GTGCACCCAACTGATCTTCAGCATCTTTTACTTTCACCAGCGTTTCTGGGTGAGCAAAAACAGGAAGGCA
AAATGCCGCAAAAAAGGGAATAAGGGCGACACGGAAATGTTGAATACTCATACTCTTCCTTTTTCAATAT
TATTGAAGCATTTATCAGGGTTATTGTCTCATGAGCGGATACATATTTGAATGTATTTAGAAAAATAAAC
AAATAGGGGTTCCGCGCACATTTCCCCGAAAAGTGCCACCTGACGTCTAAGAAACCATTATTATCATGAC
ATTAACCTATAAAAATAGGCGTATCACGAGGCCGCCCCTGCAGCCGAATTATATTATTTTTGCCAAATAA
TTTTTAACAAAAGCTCTGAAGTCTTCTTCATTTAAATTCTTAGATGATACTTCATCTGGAAAATTGTCCC
AATTAGTAGCATCACGCTGTGAGTAAGTTCTAAACCATTTTTTTATTGTTGTATTATCTCTAATCTTACT
ACTCGATGAGTTTTCGGTATTATCTCTATTTTTAACTTGGAGCAGGTTCCATTCATTGTTTTTTTCATCA
TAGTGAATAAAATCAACTGCTTTAACACTTGTGCCTGAACACCATATCCATCCGGCGTAATACGACTCAC
TATAGGGAGAGCGGCCGCCAGATCTTCCGGATGGCTCGAGTTTTTCAGCAAGATCCAGTCACGACGTTGT
AAAACGACGGCCAGTGAATTGACGCGTATTGGATGCTCGAGCGGCCGCGGCGGCGCCCTATAAAACCCAG
CGGCGCGACGCGCCACCACCGCCGAGACCGCGTCCGCCCCGCGAGCACAGAGCCTCGCCTTTGCCGATCC
GCCGCCCGTCCACACCCGCCGCCAGGTAAGCCCGGCCAGCCGACCGGGGCAGGCGGCTCACGGCCCGGCC
GCAGGCGGCCGCGGCCCCTTCGCCCGTGCAGAGCCGCCGTCTGGGCCGCAGCGGGGGGCGCATGGGGGGG
GAACCGGACCGCCGTGGGGGGCGCGGGAGAAGCCCCTGGGCCTCCGGAGATGGGGGACACCCCACGCCAG
TTCGGAGGCGCGAGGCCGCGCTCGGGAGGCGCGCTCCGGGGGTGCCGCTCTCGGGGCGGGGGCAACCGGC
GGGGTCTTTGTCTGAGCCGGGCTCTTGCCAATGGGGATCGCAGGGTGGGCGCGGCGGAGCCCCCGCCAGG
CCCGGTGGGGGCTGGGGCGCCATTGCGCGTGCGCGCTGGTCCTTTGGGCGCTAACTGCGTGCGCGCTGGG
AATTGGCGCTAATTGCGCGTGCGCGCTGGGACTCAAGGCGCTAACTGCGCGTGCGTTCTGGGGCCCGGGG
TGCCGCGGCCTGGGCTGGGGCGAAGGCGGGCTCGGCCGGAAGGGGTGGGGTCGCCGCGGCTCCCGGGCGC
TTGCGCGCACTTCCTGCCCGAGCCGCTGGCCGCCCGAGGGTGTGGCCGCTGCGTGCGCGCGCGCCGACCC
GGCGCTGTTTGAACCGGGCGGAGGCGGGGCTGGCGCCCGGTTGGGAGGGGGTTGGGGCCTGGCTTCCTGC
CGCGCGCCGCGGGGACGCCTCCGACCAGTGTTTGCCTTTTATGGTAATAACGCGGCCGGCCCGGCTTCCT
TTGTCCCCAATCTGGGCGCGCGCCGGCGCCCCCTGGCGGCCTAAGGACTCGGCGCGCCGGAAGTGGCCAG
GGCGGGGGCGACCTCGGCTCACAGCGCGCCCGGCTATTCTCGCAGCTCACCATGGTGTCTAAGGGCGAAG
AGCTGATCAAGGAAAATATGCGTATGAAGGTGGTCATGGAAGGTTCGGTCAACGGCCACCAATTCAAATG
CACAGGTGAAGGAGAAGGCAATCCGTACATGGGAACTCAAACCATGAGGATCAAAGTCATCGAGGGAGGA
CCCCTGCCATTTGCCTTTGACATTCTTGCCACGTCGTTCATGTATGGCAGCCGTACTTTTATCAAGTACC
CGAAAGGCATTCCTGATTTCTTTAAACAGTCCTTTCCTGAGGGTTTTACTTGGGAAAGAGTTACGAGATA
CGAAGATGGTGGAGTCGTCACCGTCATGCAGGACACCAGCCTTGAGGATGGCTGTCTCGTTTACCACGTC
CAAGTCAGAGGGGTAAACTTTCCCTCCAATGGTCCCGTGATGCAGAAGAAAACCAAGGGTTGGGAGCCTA
ATACAGAGATGATGTATCCAGCAGATGGTGGTCTGAGGGGATACACTCATATGGCACTGAAAGTTGATGG
TGGTGGCCATCTGTCTTGCTCTTTCGTAACAACTTACAGGTCAAAAAAGACCGTCGGGAACATCAAGATG
CCCGGTATCCATGCCGTTGATCACCGCCTGGAAAGGTTAGAGGAAAGTGACAATGAAATGTTCGTAGTAC
AACGCGAACACGCAGTTGCCAAGTTCGCCGGGCTTGGTGGTGGGATGGACGAGCTGTACAAGGCCGGCTC
CGGTACCATGGATGACGACATTGCAGCGCTCGTCGTCGACAACGGCTCCGGCATGTGCAAGGCCGGCTTC
GCGGGCGACGATGCCCCCCGGGCCGTCTTCCCCTCCATCGTGGGGCGCCCCAGGCACCAGGTAGGGGAGC
TGGCTGGGTGGGGCAGCCCCGGGAGCGGGCGGGAGGCAAGGGCGCTTTCTCTGCACAGGAGCCTCCCGGT
TTCCGGGGTGGGGGCTGCGCCCGTGCTCAGGGCTTCTTGTCCTTTCCTTCCCAGGGCGTGATGGTGGGCA
TGGGTCAGAAGGATTCCTATGTGGGCGACGAGGCCCAGAGCAAGAGAGGCATCCTCACCCTGAAGTACCC
CATCGAGCACGGCATCGTCACCAACTGGGACGACATGGAGAAAATCTGGCACCACACCTTCTACAATGAG
CTGCGTGTGGCTCCCGAGGAGCACCCCGTGCTGCTGACCGAGGCCCCCCTGAACCCCAAGGCCAACCGCG
AGAAGATGACCCAGGTGAGTGGCCCGCTACCTCTTCTGGTGGCCGCCTCCCTCCTTCCTGGCCTCCCGGA
GCTGCGCCCTTTCTCACTGGTTCTCTCTTCTGCCGTTTTCCGTAGGACTCTCTTCTCTGACCTGAGTCTC
CTTTGGAACTCTGCAGGTTCTATTTGCTTTTTCCCAGATGAGCTCTTTTTCTGGTGTTTGTCTCTCTGAC
TAGGTGTCTAAGACAGTGTTGTGGGTGTAGGTACTAACACTGGCTCGTGTGACAAGGCCATGAGGCTGGT
GTAAAGCGGCCTTGGAGTGTGTATTAAGTAGGCGCACAGTAGGTCTGAACAGACTCCCCATCCCAAGACC
CCAGCACACTTAGCCGTGTTCTTTGCACTTTCTGCATGTCCCCCGTCTGGCCTGGCTGTCCCCAGTGGCT
TCCCCAGTGTGACATGGTGTATCTCTGCCTTACAGATCATGTTTGAGACCTTCAACACCCCAGCCATGTA
CGTTGCTATCCAGGCTGTGCTATCCCTGTAATCTTTCTAGAAGATCTCCTACAATATTCTCAGCTGCCAT
GGAAAATCGATGTTCTTCTTTTATTCTCTCAAGATTTTCAGGCTGTATATTAAAACTTATATTAAGAACT
ATGCTAACCACCTCATCAGGAACCGTTGTAGGTGGCGTGGGTTTTCTTGGCAATCGACTCTCATGAAAAC
TACGAGCTAAATATTCAATATGTTCCTCTTGACCAACTTTATTCTGCATTTTTTTTGAACGAGGTTTAGA
GCAAGCTTCAGGAAACTGAGACAGGAATTTTATTAAAAATTTAAATTTTGAAGAAAGTTCAGGGTTAATA
GCATCCATTTTTTGCTTTGCAAGTTCCTCAGCATTCTTAACAAAAGACGTCTCTTTTGACATGTTTAAAG
TTTAAACCTCCTGTGTGAAATTATTATCCGCTCATAATTCCACACATTATACGAGCCGGAAGCATAAAGT
GTAAAGCCTGGGGTGCCTAATGAGTGAGCTAACTCACATTAATTGCGTTGCGCTCACTGCCAATTGCTTT
CCAGTCGGGAAACCTGTCGTGCCAGCTGCATTAATGAATCGGCCAACGCGCGGGGAGAGGCGGTTTGCGT
ATTGGGCGCTCTTCCGCTTCCTCGCTCACTGACTCGCTGCGCTCGGTCGTTCGGCTGCGGCGAGCGGTAT
CAGCTCACTCAAAGGCGGTAATACGGTTATCCACAGAATCAGGGGATAACGCAGGAAAGAACATGTGAGC
AAAAGGCCAGCAAAAGGCCAGGAACCGTAAAAAGGCCGCGTTGCTGGCGTTTTTCCATAGGCTCCGCCCC
CCTGACGAGCATCACAAAAATCGACGCTCAAGTCAGAGGTGGCGAAACCCGACAGGACTATAAAGATACC
AGGCGTTTCCCCCTGGAAGCTCCCTCGTGCGCTCTCCTGTTCCGACCCTGCCGCTTACCGGATACCTGTC
CGCCTTTCTCCCTTCGGGAAGCGTGGCGCTTTCTCATAGCTCACGCTGTAGGTATCTCAGTTCGGTGTAG
GTCGTTCGCTCCAAGCTGGGCTGTGTGCACGAACCCCCCGTTCAGCCCGACCGCTGCGCCTTATCCGGTA
ACTATCGTCTTGAGTCCAACCCGGTAAGACACGACTTATCGCCACTGGCAGCAGCCACTGGTAACAGGAT
TAGCAGAGCGAGGTATGTAGGCGGTGCTACAGAGTTCTTGAAGTGGTGGCCTAACTACGGCTACACTAGA
AGAACAGTATTTGGTATCTGCGCTCTGCTGAAGCCAGTTACCTTCGGAAAAAGAGTTGGTAGCTCTTGAT
CCGGCAAACAAACCACCGCTGGTAGCGGTGGTTTTTTTGTTTGCAAGCAGCAGATTACGCGCAGAAAAAA
AGGATCTCAA
